Addgene plasmid #30470: pRRL.CMVenh.gp91.Syn.Intron.eGFP
Depositing lab: Didier Trono. Depositing organization: Swiss Federal Institute of Technology (EPFL). Publication: Lineage- and stage-restricted lentiviral vectors for the gene therapy of chronic granulomatous disease. Barde I, Laurenti E, Verp S, Wiznerowicz M, Offner S, Viornery A, Galy A, Trumpp A, Trono D. Gene Ther. 2011 Nov;18(11):1087-97. doi: 10.1038/gt.2011.65. Epub 2011 May 5. PubMed 21544095.
Backbone
  Vector backbone: pRRL
  Backbone size w/o insert (bp): 6800
  Vector type: Lentiviral
Growth in bacteria
  Bacterial resistance: Ampicillin, 100 μg/mL
  Growth temperature: 37°C
  Growth strain: Stbl3
  Growth instructions: Stbl3
  Copy number: Low Copy
Gene/Insert
  Gene/Insert name: CMVenh/gp91/GP91
  Cloning method: Restriction Enzyme
  Sequencing primers: 5′ M13-rev; 3′ EGFP-N
Terms and licenses: Academic/Nonprofit Terms; Industry Terms: Not Available to Industry
Depositor comments: From the paper (note that some of these features may not be in this plasmid): All vectors were based on the pRRL-cPPT-hPGK-mcs-WPRE vector, derived from the pRRL-cPPT-hPGKeGFP-WPRE construct. The gp91promoter is the natural myeloid-specific promoter. The CMVenh comes from the peGFP-N1(Clontech, Saint-Germain-en-Laye, France), the synthetic intron from the pMG5 and the EF1a intron from the pWPI vector http://www.addgene.org/12254 The myeloid-specific enhancer SP107 and SP146 were provided by Senlin Li (Department of Medicine, UTHSCSA, San Antonio, TX, USA). The cHS4 insulator corresponds to the chicken beta-globin 5’-DNase I-hypersensitive site and was provided by Patrick Salmon (Department of Neuroscience, Faculty of Medicine, University of Geneva, Switzerland).
How to cite: pRRL.CMVenh.gp91.Syn.Intron.eGFP was a gift from Didier Trono (Addgene plasmid # 30470 ; http://n2t.net/addgene:30470 ; RRID:Addgene_30470)
