[The description below was written by a language model from this plasmid's Addgene catalogue record.]
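Description:
pRRL.CMVenh.gp91.Syn.Intron.eGFP is a lentiviral transfer vector built on the pRRL backbone (about 6.8 kb without the insert). It is propagated in bacteria as a low-copy plasmid under ampicillin selection, in a recombination-deficient strain of the kind usually chosen to keep the repeated LTR sequences stable. No feature table accompanies the record, so the exact element map cannot be confirmed. The depositor notes that the vector series derives from a pRRL-cPPT-hPGK-mcs-WPRE parent, which suggests a central polypurine tract (aids nuclear import of the viral genome) and a WPRE (boosts transcript stability and expression). The same notes caution that not every listed feature is present in each plasmid.

As the name and insert field indicate, the payload is a composite expression cassette. A CMV enhancer, taken from a commercial eGFP plasmid, is placed upstream of the gp91 promoter, described as the natural myeloid-specific promoter. This is followed by a synthetic intron and an eGFP reporter. The design aims to strengthen transcription from a relatively weak lineage-restricted promoter using a strong viral enhancer, with the intron intended to improve expression through splicing, while eGFP reports both the level and the cell-type specificity of expression. The insert field reads "CMVenh/gp91/GP91", but the plasmid name and the EGFP sequencing primer point to eGFP as the expressed sequence. The record does not resolve this discrepancy.

The associated study concerns lineage- and stage-restricted lentiviral vectors for gene therapy of chronic granulomatous disease. This construct therefore most plausibly serves as a reporter for comparing promoter and enhancer configurations in myeloid cells after transduction.
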