>Addgene plasmid #30470 | pRRL.CMVenh.gp91.Syn.Intron.eGFP | addgene partial sequence | sequence record 36682 | EGFP-N 5'-CGTCGCCGTCCAGCTCGACCAG-3'
GCTCCTCGCCCTTGCTCACCATGGTGGCGACCGGTAGCGCTAGGACGCGTGAAAGTCCGCAGTTGGACCT
GGGAGTGGACACCTGTGGAGAGAAAGGCAAAGTGGATGTCATTGTCACTCAAGTGTATGGCCAGATCTCA
AGCCTGCCACACCTCAAGCTTGACAACAAAAAGATTGTCTTTTCTGACCAGATGGACGCGGCCACCCTCA
AAGGCATCACCGCGGGCCAGGTGAATATCAAATCCTCCTCGTTTTTGGAAACTGACAATCTTAGCGCAGA
AGTCATGCCCGCTTTTGAGAGGGAGTACTCACCCCAACAGCTGGCCCTCGCAGACAGCGGATCCGCGGTG
GCAGAGGTTGAATGTGTTGTGTTTGCCTTTCTTCTATACTATGCTTCTTCTTCCAATGAGGAAATGAAAA
CAGCAGCCCTGGGGCAATCGGTTTCCTTTTCTTTTATCAGAAATTGGCTAATAATCATTGGTCAACTGAA
AAGCTTGCATCCATAACAAACTTAAATCTTTAAACCTCAACAACTACAAAAAAAGGGTCTATAATGATCC
AGTCACAATTAAACATAGTGGAAAATGAAACCAATTTCTACAACTAAGAGATAAATAACAGTGCATTTTA
AGGGATGTATTTTACACAGTGAAATAACTTTTTAACTAACCAGCTATTTGATCACAATTTTTAAGCCACT
CAACTAGACATGACTTCGTGCTGGGTAAAACACATTAAACAGGTGTGATTTTGACAGGCTGGAACAGCAT
TCATAGCCTTGCTGAGAAAAGTAGTAACAATTGTAATGGTTGATATTTACAAAATGCTTAATATGTGCCA
ATTTTATGTGCTATATATGTCTATATATGTGTGTGTGTATGTTCATGTATAGCTATCATATATATATATA
TATATATATATAT
